Addgene plasmid #144463: TFORF2987
Purpose: Lentiviral vector for overexpressing transcription factor ORFs with unique 24-bp barcodes. Barcodes facilitate identification of transcription factors in pooled screens.
Depositing lab: Feng Zhang. Depositing organization: Broad Institute. Publication: A transcription factor atlas of directed differentiation. Joung J, Ma S, Tay T, Geiger-Schuller KR, Kirchgatterer PC, Verdine VK, Guo B, Arias-Garcia MA, Allen WE, Singh A, Kuksenko O, Abudayyeh OO, Gootenberg JS, Fu Z, Macrae RK, Buenrostro JD, Regev A, Zhang F. Cell. 2023 Jan 5;186(1):209-229.e26. doi: 10.1016/j.cell.2022.11.026. PubMed 36608654.
Backbone
  Vector backbone: pLX_TRC317
  Backbone manufacturer: Broad Institute Genetic Perturbation Platform
  Backbone size w/o insert (bp): 8264
  Vector type: Mammalian Expression, Lentiviral
  Selectable markers: Puromycin
Growth in bacteria
  Bacterial resistance: Ampicillin, 100 μg/mL
  Growth temperature: 37°C
  Growth strain: NEB Stable
  Copy number: High Copy
Gene/Insert
  Gene/Insert name: RORA
  Species: H. sapiens (human)
  Insert size (bp): 1781
  Entrez Gene: RORA (a.k.a. IDDECA, NR1F1, ROR1, ROR2, ROR3, RORa1, RORalpha, RZR-ALPHA, RZRA)
  Promoter: EF1a
  Cloning method: Gateway Cloning
  Sequencing primers: 5′ GGGTGGAGACTGAAGTTAGGCCAG; 3′ CACATAGCGTAAAAGGAGCAACATAG
Resource information
  A portion of this plasmid was derived from a plasmid made by: Broad Institute Genetic Perturbation Platform
Terms and licenses: Academic/Nonprofit Terms; Industry Terms: Not Available to Industry
Depositor comments: NM_134261.2 Please test multiple small colonies in case of plasmid recombination. To make this collection available in a timely manner, a portion of this collection was not fully sequenced by Addgene. If an Addgene verified full plasmid sequence is not available, please contact us prior to placing an order to request the full sequence.
How to cite: TFORF2987 was a gift from Feng Zhang (Addgene plasmid # 144463 ; http://n2t.net/addgene:144463 ; RRID:Addgene_144463)
