[The description below was written by a language model from this plasmid's Addgene catalogue record and pLannotate feature annotations shown in this document.]
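Description:
TFORF2987 is a third-generation-style, self-inactivating lentiviral expression plasmid built on the pLX_TRC317 backbone and carrying the human transcription factor RORA (a nuclear receptor also known as NR1F1/RZRA). It belongs to a barcoded transcription factor ORF collection in which each ORF is paired with a unique 24-bp barcode, so that the overexpressed factor can be identified in pooled screens. The barcode itself is not annotated in the feature table. In bacteria the plasmid replicates from a high-copy ColE1/pUC-type origin and is selected through the β-lactamase (AmpR) gene. An f1 origin and remnants of lac and T7/T3 cloning-vector sequence are also present. The depositor notes that the plasmid can recombine, as is common for LTR-containing vectors.

The viral genome is transcribed from an RSV promoter fused to a truncated HIV-1 5' LTR, followed by the Ψ packaging signal, a gag fragment and the RRE for Rev-dependent export, and it ends in a ΔU3 3' LTR with a downstream SV40 polyadenylation signal. Inside the LTRs, an SV40 early promoter drives a puromycin N-acetyltransferase cassette for selecting transduced mammalian cells, followed by a cPPT/CTS element that aids nuclear import of the provirus. The EF-1α promoter then drives the RORA coding sequence, which was inserted by Gateway cloning and is flanked by attB1 and attB2 sites. A V5 epitope tag lies just downstream of attB2, although the record does not confirm that it is fused in frame to the ORF. A WPRE follows to enhance transcript stability and expression. The construct is intended for stable constitutive RORA overexpression, for example in directed-differentiation screens.
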