Features (pLannotate 1.2.2; 34 found; start..end, strand, type, name):
      5..231     +  promoter       RSV promoter: Rous sarcoma virus enhancer/promoter
    232..412     +  LTR            5' LTR (truncated): truncated 5' long terminal repeat (LTR) from HIV-1
    459..584     +  misc_feature   HIV-1 Ψ: packaging signal of human immunodeficiency virus type 1
    568..931     +  CDS            HIV-1 gag (fragment): gag protein from human immunodeficiency virus 1; gag
   1077..1310    +  misc_feature   RRE: The Rev response element (RRE) of HIV-1 allows for Rev-dependent mRNA export from the nucleus to the cytoplasm.
   1687..1713    +  CDS            Rev (fragment): human immunodeficiency virus 1 (HIV-1) Rev protein; rev; enhances nuclear export of unspliced and incompletely spliced viral mRNAs
   1720..1743    +  promoter       SV40 promoter (fragment): SV40 early promoter
   1744..1815    +  promoter       SV40 promoter (fragment): SV40 enhancer and early promoter
   1839..1974    +  rep_origin     SV40 ori: SV40 origin of replication
   2020..2616    +  CDS            PuroR (fragment): puromycin N-acetyltransferase; pac from Streptomyces; confers resistance to puromycin
   2665..2782    +  misc_feature   cPPT/CTS: central polypurine tract and central termination sequence of HIV-1
   2847..2913    +  CDS            small t antigen (fragment): SV40 (simian virus 40) small t antigen
   2920..4098    +  promoter       EF-1α promoter: strong constitutive promoter for human elongation factor EF-1α
   4119..4139    +  protein_bind   attB1: mutant version of attB; core recombination site for the Gateway® BP reaction BP Clonase™
   4145..5713    +  CDS            RORA: RORA_HUMAN - Also known as NR1F1, RZRA. Experimental evidence at protein level: Swiss-Prot protein existence level 1. Nuclear receptor that binds DNA as a monomer to ROR response elements (RORE) containing a single core motif half-site 5'-AGGTCA-3' preceded by a short A-T-rich sequence. Key regulator of embryonic development, cellular differentiation, immunity, circadian rhythm as well as lipid, steroid, xenobiotics and glucose metabolism. Considered to have intrinsic transcriptional activity, have some natural ligands like oxysterols that act as agonists (25-hydroxycholesterol) or inverse ago
   5718..5742    -  protein_bind   attB2: mutant version of attB; recombination site for the Gateway® BP reaction BP Clonase™
   5750..5791    +  CDS            V5 tag: epitope tag from simian virus 5
   5807..5860    +  promoter       U6 promoter (fragment): RNA polymerase III promoter for human U6 snRNA
   5902..6490    +  misc_feature   WPRE: woodchuck hepatitis virus posttranscriptional regulatory element
   6541..6560    +  misc_feature   cPPT/CTS (fragment): central polypurine tract and central termination sequence of HIV-1
   6562..6795    +  LTR            3' LTR (ΔU3): self-inactivating 3' long terminal repeat (LTR) from HIV-1
   6873..6994    +  polyA_signal   SV40 poly(A) signal: SV40 polyadenylation signal
   7034..7169    +  rep_origin     SV40 ori: SV40 origin of replication
   7190..7208    -  promoter       T7 promoter: promoter for bacteriophage T7 RNA polymerase
   7216..7371    +  CDS            lacZα (fragment): LacZα fragment of β-galactosidase; lacZ fragment
   7376..7804    +  rep_origin     f1 ori (sequence partly withheld): f1 bacteriophage origin of replication; arrow indicates direction of (+) strand synthesis
   7857..7961    +  promoter       AmpR promoter: bla
   7962..8822    +  CDS            AmpR: β-lactamase; bla; confers resistance to ampicillin, carbenicillin, and related antibiotics
   8993..9581    +  rep_origin     ori: high-copy-number ColE1/pMB1/pBR322/pUC origin of replication
   9764..9856    +  CDS            lacI (fragment): lac repressor; lacI; The lac repressor binds to the lac operator to inhibit transcription in E. coli. This inhibition can be relieved by adding lactose or isopropyl-β-D-thiogalactopyranoside (IPTG).
   9869..9890    +  protein_bind   CAP binding site: CAP binding activates transcription in the presence of cAMP. E. coli catabolite activator protein
   9905..9935    +  promoter       lac promoter: promoter for the E. coli lac operon
   9943..9959    +  protein_bind   lac operator: The lac repressor binds to the lac operator to inhibit transcription in E. coli. This inhibition can be relieved by adding lactose or isopropyl-β-D-thiogalactopyranoside (IPTG). lac repressor encoded by lacI
  10004..10022   +  promoter       T3 promoter: promoter for bacteriophage T3 RNA polymerase
>Addgene plasmid #144463 | TFORF2987 | addgene full sequence | sequence record 407344 | Addgene NGS Result
TTAATGTAGTCTTATGCAATACTCTTGTAGTCTTGCAACATGGTAACGATGAGTTAGCAACATGCCTTAC
AAGGAGAGAAAAAGCACCGTGCATGCCGATTGGTGGAAGTAAGGTGGTACGATCGTGCCTTATTAGGAAG
GCAACAGACGGGTCTGACATGGATTGGACGAACCACTGAATTGCCGCATTGCAGAGATATTGTATTTAAG
TGCCTAGCTCGATACATAAACGGGTCTCTCTGGTTAGACCAGATCTGAGCCTGGGAGCTCTCTGGCTAAC
TAGGGAACCCACTGCTTAAGCCTCAATAAAGCTTGCCTTGAGTGCTTCAAGTAGTGTGTGCCCGTCTGTT
GTGTGACTCTGGTAACTAGAGATCCCTCAGACCCTTTTAGTCAGTGTGGAAAATCTCTAGCAGTGGCGCC
CGAACAGGGACTTGAAAGCGAAAGGGAAACCAGAGGAGCTCTCTCGACGCAGGACTCGGCTTGCTGAAGC
GCGCACGGCAAGAGGCGAGGGGCGGCGACTGGTGAGTACGCCAAAAATTTTGACTAGCGGAGGCTAGAAG
GAGAGAGATGGGTGCGAGAGCGTCAGTATTAAGCGGGGGAGAATTAGATCGCGATGGGAAAAAATTCGGT
TAAGGCCAGGGGGAAAGAAAAAATATAAATTAAAACATATAGTATGGGCAAGCAGGGAGCTAGAACGATT
CGCAGTTAATCCTGGCCTGTTAGAAACATCAGAAGGCTGTAGACAAATACTGGGACAGCTACAACCATCC
CTTCAGACAGGATCAGAAGAACTTAGATCATTATATAATACAGTAGCAACCCTCTATTGTGTGCATCAAA
GGATAGAGATAAAAGACACCAAGGAAGCTTTAGACAAGATAGAGGAAGAGCAAAACAAAAGTAAGACCAC
CGCACAGCAAGCGGCCGCTGATCTTCAGACCTGGAGGAGGAGATATGAGGGACAATTGGAGAAGTGAATT
ATATAAATATAAAGTAGTAAAAATTGAACCATTAGGAGTAGCACCCACCAAGGCAAAGAGAAGAGTGGTG
CAGAGAGAAAAAAGAGCAGTGGGAATAGGAGCTTTGTTCCTTGGGTTCTTGGGAGCAGCAGGAAGCACTA
TGGGCGCAGCGTCAATGACGCTGACGGTACAGGCCAGACAATTATTGTCTGGTATAGTGCAGCAGCAGAA
CAATTTGCTGAGGGCTATTGAGGCGCAACAGCATCTGTTGCAACTCACAGTCTGGGGCATCAAGCAGCTC
CAGGCAAGAATCCTGGCTGTGGAAAGATACCTAAAGGATCAACAGCTCCTGGGGATTTGGGGTTGCTCTG
GAAAACTCATTTGCACCACTGCTGTGCCTTGGAATGCTAGTTGGAGTAATAAATCTCTGGAACAGATTTG
GAATCACACGACCTGGATGGAGTGGGACAGAGAAATTAACAATTACACAAGCTTAATACACTCCTTAATT
GAAGAATCGCAAAACCAGCAAGAAAAGAATGAACAAGAATTATTGGAATTAGATAAATGGGCAAGTTTGT
GGAATTGGTTTAACATAACAAATTGGCTGTGGTATATAAAATTATTCATAATGATAGTAGGAGGCTTGGT
AGGTTTAAGAATAGTTTTTGCTGTACTTTCTATAGTGAATAGAGTTAGGCAGGGATATTCACCATTATCG
TTTCAGACCCACCTCCCAACCCCGAGGGGACCCATGCATTGCATCTCAATTAGTCAGCAACCAGGTGTGG
AAAGTCCCCAGGCTCCCCAGCAGGCAGAAGTATGCAAAGCATGCGTCTCAATTAGTCAGCAACCATAGTC
CCGCCCCTAACTCCGCCCATCCCGCCCCTAACTCCGCCCAGTTCCGCCCATTCTCCGCCCCATGGCTGAC
TAATTTTTTTTATTTATGCAGAGGCCGAGGCCGCCTCGGCCTCTGAGCTATTCCAGAAGTAGTGAGGAGG
CTTTTTTGGAGGCCTAGGCTTTTGCAAAAAGCTTTCTAGAGGTACCACCGGAGCTTACCATGACCGAGTA
CAAGCCCACGGTGCGCCTCGCCACCCGCGACGACGTCCCCAGGGCCGTACGCACCCTCGCCGCCGCGTTC
GCCGACTACCCCGCCACGCGCCACACCGTCGATCCGGACCGCCACATCGAGCGGGTCACCGAGCTGCAAG
AACTCTTCCTCACGCGCGTCGGGCTCGACATCGGCAAGGTGTGGGTCGCGGACGACGGCGCCGCCGTGGC
GGTCTGGACCACGCCGGAGAGCGTCGAAGCGGGGGCGGTGTTCGCCGAGATCGGCCCGCGCATGGCCGAG
TTGAGCGGTTCCCGGCTGGCCGCGCAGCAACAGATGGAAGGCCTCCTGGCGCCGCACCGGCCCAAGGAGC
CCGCGTGGTTCCTGGCCACCGTCGGCGTCTCGCCCGACCACCAGGGCAAGGGTCTGGGCAGCGCCGTCGT
GCTCCCCGGAGTGGAGGCGGCCGAGCGCGCCGGGGTGCCCGCCTTCCTGGAGACCTCCGCGCCCCGCAAC
CTCCCCTTCTACGAGCGGCTCGGCTTCACCGTCACCGCCGACGTCGAGGTGCCCGAAGGACCGCGCACCT
GGTGCATGACCCGCAAGCCCGGTGCCAGTTAACGAATTCTAGATCTTGAGACAAATGGCAGTATTCATCC
ACAATTTTAAAAGAAAAGGGGGGATTGGGGGGTACAGTGCAGGGGAAAGAATAGTAGACATAATAGCAAC
AGACATACAAACTAAAGAATTACAAAAACAAATTACAAAAATTCAAAATTTTCGGGTTTATTACAGGGAC
AGCAGAGATCCACTTTGGCGCCGGCTCGAGGCCTGCAGGTGCAAAGATGGATAAAGTTTTAAACAGAGAG
GAATCTTTGCAGCTAATGGACCTTCTAGGTCTTGAAAGGAGTGGGAATTGGCTCCGGTGCCCGTCAGTGG
GCAGAGCGCACATCGCCCACAGTCCCCGAGAAGTTGGGGGGAGGGGTCGGCAATTGAACCGGTGCCTAGA
GAAGGTGGCGCGGGGTAAACTGGGAAAGTGATGTCGTGTACTGGCTCCGCCTTTTTCCCGAGGGTGGGGG
AGAACCGTATATAAGTGCAGTAGTCGCCGTGAACGTTCTTTTTCGCAACGGGTTTGCCGCCAGAACACAG
GTAAGTGCCGTGTGTGGTTCCCGCGGGCCTGGCCTCTTTACGGGTTATGGCCCTTGCGTGCCTTGAATTA
CTTCCACCTGGCTGCAGTACGTGATTCTTGATCCCGAGCTTCGGGTTGGAAGTGGGTGGGAGAGTTCGAG
GCCTTGCGCTTAAGGAGCCCCTTCGCCTCGTGCTTGAGTTGAGGCCTGGCCTGGGCGCTGGGGCCGCCGC
GTGCGAATCTGGTGGCACCTTCGCGCCTGTCTCGCTGCTTTCGATAAGTCTCTAGCCATTTAAAATTTTT
GATGACCTGCTGCGACGCTTTTTTTCTGGCAAGATAGTCTTGTAAATGCGGGCCAAGATCTGCACACTGG
TATTTCGGTTTTTGGGGCCGCGGGCGGCGACGGGGCCCGTGCGTCCCAGCGCACATGTTCGGCGAGGCGG
GGCCTGCGAGCGCGGCCACCGAGAATCGGACGGGGGTAGTCTCAAGCTGGCCGGCCTGCTCTGGTGCCTG
GCCTCGCGCCGCCGTGTATCGCCCCGCCCTGGGCGGCAAGGCTGGCCCGGTCGGCACCAGTTGCGTGAGC
GGAAAGATGGCCGCTTCCCGGCCCTGCTGCAGGGAGCTCAAAATGGAGGACGCGGCGCTCGGGAGAGCGG
GCGGGTGAGTCACCCACACAAAGGAAAAGGGCCTTTCCGTCCTCAGCCGTCGCTTCATGTGACTCCACGG
AGTACCGGGCGCCGTCCAGGCACCTCGATTAGTTCTCGAGCTTTTGGAGTACGTCGTCTTTAGGTTGGGG
GGAGGGGTTTTATGCGATGGAGTTTCCCCACACTGAGTGGGTGGAGACTGAAGTTAGGCCAGCTTGGCAC
TTGATGTAATTCTCCTTGGAATTTGCCCTTTTTGAGTTTGGATCTTGGTTCATTCTCAAGCCTCAGACAG
TGGTTCAAAGTTTTTTTCTTCCATTTCAGGTGTCGTGAGGCTAGCATCGATTGATCAACAAGTTTGTACA
AAAAAGCAGGCACCATGGAGTCAGCTCCGGCAGCCCCCGACCCCGCCGCCAGCGAGCCAGGCAGCAGCGG
CGCGGACGCGGCCGCCGGCTCCAGGGAGACCCCGCTGAACCAGGAATCCGCCCGCAAGAGCGAGCCGCCT
GCCCCGGTGCGCAGACAGAGCTATTCCAGCACCAGCAGAGGTATCTCAGTAACGAAGAAGACACATACAT
CTCAAATTGAAATTATTCCATGCAAGATCTGTGGAGACAAATCATCAGGAATCCATTATGGTGTCATTAC
ATGTGAAGGCTGCAAGGGCTTTTTCAGGAGAAGTCAGCAAAGCAATGCCACCTACTCCTGTCCTCGTCAG
AAGAACTGTTTGATTGATCGAACCAGTAGAAACCGCTGCCAACACTGTCGATTACAGAAATGCCTTGCCG
TAGGGATGTCTCGAGATGCTGTAAAATTTGGCCGAATGTCAAAAAAGCAGAGAGACAGCTTGTATGCAGA
AGTACAGAAACACCGGATGCAGCAGCAGCAGCGCGACCACCAGCAGCAGCCTGGAGAGGCTGAGCCGCTG
ACGCCCACCTACAACATCTCGGCCAACGGGCTGACGGAACTTCACGACGACCTCAGTAACTACATTGACG
GGCACACCCCTGAGGGGAGTAAGGCAGACTCCGCCGTCAGCAGCTTCTACCTGGACATACAGCCTTCCCC
AGACCAGTCAGGTCTTGATATCAATGGAATCAAACCAGAACCAATATGTGACTACACACCAGCATCAGGC
TTCTTTCCCTACTGTTCGTTCACCAACGGCGAGACTTCCCCAACTGTGTCCATGGCAGAATTAGAACACC
TTGCACAGAATATATCTAAATCGCATCTGGAAACCTGCCAATACTTGAGAGAAGAGCTCCAGCAGATAAC
GTGGCAGACCTTTTTACAGGAAGAAATTGAGAACTATCAAAACAAGCAGCGGGAGGTGATGTGGCAATTG
TGTGCCATCAAAATTACAGAAGCTATACAGTATGTGGTGGAGTTTGCCAAACGCATTGATGGATTTATGG
AACTGTGTCAAAATGATCAAATTGTGCTTCTAAAAGCAGGTTCTCTAGAGGTGGTGTTTATCAGAATGTG
CCGTGCCTTTGACTCTCAGAACAACACCGTGTACTTTGATGGGAAGTATGCCAGCCCCGACGTCTTCAAA
TCCTTAGGTTGTGAAGACTTTATTAGCTTTGTGTTTGAATTTGGAAAGAGTTTATGTTCTATGCACCTGA
CTGAAGATGAAATTGCATTATTTTCTGCATTTGTACTGATGTCAGCAGATCGCTCATGGCTGCAAGAAAA
GGTAAAAATTGAAAAACTGCAACAGAAAATTCAGCTAGCTCTTCAACACGTCCTACAGAAGAATCACCGA
GAAGATGGAATACTAACAAAGTTAATATGCAAGGTGTCTACATTAAGAGCCTTATGTGGACGACATACAG
AAAAGCTAATGGCATTTAAAGCAATATACCCAGACATTGTGCGACTTCATTTTCCTCCATTATACAAGGA
GTTGTTCACTTCAGAATTTGAGCCAGCAATGCAAATTGATGGGTAAGACCCAGCTTTCTTGTACAAAGTG
GTTGATATCGGTAAGCCTATCCCTAACCCTCTCCTCGGTCTCGATTCTACGTAGTAATGAACTAGTCCGT
AACTTGAAAGTATTTCGATTTCTTGGCTTTATATATCTTGTGGAAAGGACGACCGGAAAGGCAAATATTA
GTTTATACGCGTTAAGTCGACAATCAACCTCTGGATTACAAAATTTGTGAAAGATTGACTGGTATTCTTA
ACTATGTTGCTCCTTTTACGCTATGTGGATACGCTGCTTTAATGCCTTTGTATCATGCTATTGCTTCCCG
TATGGCTTTCATTTTCTCCTCCTTGTATAAATCCTGGTTGCTGTCTCTTTATGAGGAGTTGTGGCCCGTT
GTCAGGCAACGTGGCGTGGTGTGCACTGTGTTTGCTGACGCAACCCCCACTGGTTGGGGCATTGCCACCA
CCTGTCAGCTCCTTTCCGGGACTTTCGCTTTCCCCCTCCCTATTGCCACGGCGGAACTCATCGCCGCCTG
CCTTGCCCGCTGCTGGACAGGGGCTCGGCTGTTGGGCACTGACAATTCCGTGGTGTTGTCGGGGAAATCA
TCGTCCTTTCCTTGGCTGCTCGCCTGTGTTGCCACCTGGATTCTGCGCGGGACGTCCTTCTGCTACGTCC
CTTCGGCCCTCAATCCAGCGGACCTTCCTTCCCGCGGCCTGCTGCCGGCTCTGCGGCCTCTTCCGCGTCT
TCGCCTTCGCCCTCAGACGAGTCGGATCTCCCTTTGGGCCGCCTCCCCGCGTCGACTTTAAGACCAATGA
CTTACAAGGCAGCTGTAGATCTTAGCCACTTTTTAAAAGAAAAGGGGGGACTGGAAGGGCTAATTCACTC
CCAACGAAGACAAGATCTGCTTTTTGCTTGTACTGGGTCTCTCTGGTTAGACCAGATCTGAGCCTGGGAG
CTCTCTGGCTAACTAGGGAACCCACTGCTTAAGCCTCAATAAAGCTTGCCTTGAGTGCTTCAAGTAGTGT
GTGCCCGTCTGTTGTGTGACTCTGGTAACTAGAGATCCCTCAGACCCTTTTAGTCAGTGTGGAAAATCTC
TAGCAGTACGTATAGTAGTTCATGTCATCTTATTATTCAGTATTTATAACTTGCAAAGAAATGAATATCA
GAGAGTGAGAGGAACTTGTTTATTGCAGCTTATAATGGTTACAAATAAAGCAATAGCATCACAAATTTCA
CAAATAAAGCATTTTTTTCACTGCATTCTAGTTGTGGTTTGTCCAAACTCATCAATGTATCTTATCATGT
CTGGCTCTAGCTATCCCGCCCCTAACTCCGCCCATCCCGCCCCTAACTCCGCCCAGTTCCGCCCATTCTC
CGCCCCATGGCTGACTAATTTTTTTTATTTATGCAGAGGCCGAGGCCGCCTCGGCCTCTGAGCTATTCCA
GAAGTAGTGAGGAGGCTTTTTTGGAGGCCTAGGGACGTACCCAATTCGCCCTATAGTGAGTCGTATTACG
CGCGCTCACTGGCCGTCGTTTTACAACGTCGTGACTGGGAAAACCCTGGCGTTACCCAACTTAATCGCCT
TGCAGCACATCCCCCTTTCGCCAGCTGGCGTAATAGCGAAGAGGCCCGCACCGATCGCCCTTCCCAACAG
TTGCGCAGCCTGAATGGCGAATGGG
[124 nt withheld, positions 7376-7499]
C
[91 nt withheld, positions 7501-7591]
A
[49 nt withheld, positions 7593-7641]
CCTTTGACGTTGGAGTCCACGTTCTTT
[37 nt withheld, positions 7669-7705]
ACCCTATCTCGGTCTATTCTTTTGATTTATAAGGGATTTTGCCGATTTCGGCCTATTGGTTAAAAAATGA
GCTGATTTAACAAAAATTTAACGCGAATTTTAACAAAATATTAACGCTTACAATTTAGGTGGCACTTTTC
GGGGAAATGTGCGCGGAACCCCTATTTGTTTATTTTTCTAAATACATTCAAATATGTATCCGCTCATGAG
ACAATAACCCTGATAAATGCTTCAATAATATTGAAAAAGGAAGAGTATGAGTATTCAACATTTCCGTGTC
GCCCTTATTCCCTTTTTTGCGGCATTTTGCCTTCCTGTTTTTGCTCACCCAGAAACGCTGGTGAAAGTAA
AAGATGCTGAAGATCAGTTGGGTGCACGAGTGGGTTACATCGAACTGGATCTCAACAGCGGTAAGATCCT
TGAGAGTTTTCGCCCCGAAGAACGTTTTCCAATGATGAGCACTTTTAAAGTTCTGCTATGTGGCGCGGTA
TTATCCCGTATTGACGCCGGGCAAGAGCAACTCGGTCGCCGCATACACTATTCTCAGAATGACTTGGTTG
AGTACTCACCAGTCACAGAAAAGCATCTTACGGATGGCATGACAGTAAGAGAATTATGCAGTGCTGCCAT
AACCATGAGTGATAACACTGCGGCCAACTTACTTCTGACAACGATCGGAGGACCGAAGGAGCTAACCGCT
TTTTTGCACAACATGGGGGATCATGTAACTCGCCTTGATCGTTGGGAACCGGAGCTGAATGAAGCCATAC
CAAACGACGAGCGTGACACCACGATGCCTGTAGCAATGGCAACAACGTTGCGCAAACTATTAACTGGCGA
ACTACTTACTCTAGCTTCCCGGCAACAATTAATAGACTGGATGGAGGCGGATAAAGTTGCAGGACCACTT
CTGCGCTCGGCCCTTCCGGCTGGCTGGTTTATTGCTGATAAATCTGGAGCCGGTGAGCGTGGGTCTCGCG
GTATCATTGCAGCACTGGGGCCAGATGGTAAGCCCTCCCGTATCGTAGTTATCTACACGACGGGGAGTCA
GGCAACTATGGATGAACGAAATAGACAGATCGCTGAGATAGGTGCCTCACTGATTAAGCATTGGTAACTG
TCAGACCAAGTTTACTCATATATACTTTAGATTGATTTAAAACTTCATTTTTAATTTAAAAGGATCTAGG
TGAAGATCCTTTTTGATAATCTCATGACCAAAATCCCTTAACGTGAGTTTTCGTTCCACTGAGCGTCAGA
CCCCGTAGAAAAGATCAAAGGATCTTCTTGAGATCCTTTTTTTCTGCGCGTAATCTGCTGCTTGCAAACA
AAAAAACCACCGCTACCAGCGGTGGTTTGTTTGCCGGATCAAGAGCTACCAACTCTTTTTCCGAAGGTAA
CTGGCTTCAGCAGAGCGCAGATACCAAATACTGTTCTTCTAGTGTAGCCGTAGTTAGGCCACCACTTCAA
GAACTCTGTAGCACCGCCTACATACCTCGCTCTGCTAATCCTGTTACCAGTGGCTGCTGCCAGTGGCGAT
AAGTCGTGTCTTACCGGGTTGGACTCAAGACGATAGTTACCGGATAAGGCGCAGCGGTCGGGCTGAACGG
GGGGTTCGTGCACACAGCCCAGCTTGGAGCGAACGACCTACACCGAACTGAGATACCTACAGCGTGAGCT
ATGAGAAAGCGCCACGCTTCCCGAAGGGAGAAAGGCGGACAGGTATCCGGTAAGCGGCAGGGTCGGAACA
GGAGAGCGCACGAGGGAGCTTCCAGGGGGAAACGCCTGGTATCTTTATAGTCCTGTCGGGTTTCGCCACC
TCTGACTTGAGCGTCGATTTTTGTGATGCTCGTCAGGGGGGCGGAGCCTATGGAAAAACGCCAGCAACGC
GGCCTTTTTACGGTTCCTGGCCTTTTGCTGGCCTTTTGCTCACATGTTCTTTCCTGCGTTATCCCCTGAT
TCTGTGGATAACCGTATTACCGCCTTTGAGTGAGCTGATACCGCTCGCCGCAGCCGAACGACCGAGCGCA
GCGAGTCAGTGAGCGAGGAAGCGGAAGAGCGCCCAATACGCAAACCGCCTCTCCCCGCGCGTTGGCCGAT
TCATTAATGCAGCTGGCACGACAGGTTTCCCGACTGGAAAGCGGGCAGTGAGCGCAACGCAATTAATGTG
AGTTAGCTCACTCATTAGGCACCCCAGGCTTTACACTTTATGCTTCCGGCTCGTATGTTGTGTGGAATTG
TGAGCGGATAACAATTTCACACAGGAAACAGCTATGACCATGATTACGCCAAGCGCGCAATTAACCCTCA
CTAAAGGGAACAAAAGCTGGAGCTGCAAGC
