>Addgene plasmid #144463 | TFORF2987 | depositor partial sequence | sequence record 285504 | Insert
ATCGATTGATCAACAAGTTTGTACAAAAAAGCAGGCACCATGGAGTCAGCTCCGGCAGCCCCCGACCCCG
CCGCCAGCGAGCCAGGCAGCAGCGGCGCGGACGCGGCCGCCGGCTCCAGGGAGACCCCGCTGAACCAGGA
ATCCGCCCGCAAGAGCGAGCCGCCTGCCCCGGTGCGCAGACAGAGCTATTCCAGCACCAGCAGAGGTATC
TCAGTAACGAAGAAGACACATACATCTCAAATTGAAATTATTCCATGCAAGATCTGTGGAGACAAATCAT
CAGGAATCCATTATGGTGTCATTACATGTGAAGGCTGCAAGGGCTTTTTCAGGAGAAGTCAGCAAAGCAA
TGCCACCTACTCCTGTCCTCGTCAGAAGAACTGTTTGATTGATCGAACCAGTAGAAACCGCTGCCAACAC
TGTCGATTACAGAAATGCCTTGCCGTAGGGATGTCTCGAGATGCTGTAAAATTTGGCCGAATGTCAAAAA
AGCAGAGAGACAGCTTGTATGCAGAAGTACAGAAACACCGGATGCAGCAGCAGCAGCGCGACCACCAGCA
GCAGCCTGGAGAGGCTGAGCCGCTGACGCCCACCTACAACATCTCGGCCAACGGGCTGACGGAACTTCAC
GACGACCTCAGTAACTACATTGACGGGCACACCCCTGAGGGGAGTAAGGCAGACTCCGCCGTCAGCAGCT
TCTACCTGGACATACAGCCTTCCCCAGACCAGTCAGGTCTTGATATCAATGGAATCAAACCAGAACCAAT
ATGTGACTACACACCAGCATCAGGCTTCTTTCCCTACTGTTCGTTCACCAACGGCGAGACTTCCCCAACT
GTGTCCATGGCAGAATTAGAACACCTTGCACAGAATATATCTAAATCGCATCTGGAAACCTGCCAATACT
TGAGAGAAGAGCTCCAGCAGATAACGTGGCAGACCTTTTTACAGGAAGAAATTGAGAACTATCAAAACAA
GCAGCGGGAGGTGATGTGGCAATTGTGTGCCATCAAAATTACAGAAGCTATACAGTATGTGGTGGAGTTT
GCCAAACGCATTGATGGATTTATGGAACTGTGTCAAAATGATCAAATTGTGCTTCTAAAAGCAGGTTCTC
TAGAGGTGGTGTTTATCAGAATGTGCCGTGCCTTTGACTCTCAGAACAACACCGTGTACTTTGATGGGAA
GTATGCCAGCCCCGACGTCTTCAAATCCTTAGGTTGTGAAGACTTTATTAGCTTTGTGTTTGAATTTGGA
AAGAGTTTATGTTCTATGCACCTGACTGAAGATGAAATTGCATTATTTTCTGCATTTGTACTGATGTCAG
CAGATCGCTCATGGCTGCAAGAAAAGGTAAAAATTGAAAAACTGCAACAGAAAATTCAGCTAGCTCTTCA
ACACGTCCTACAGAAGAATCACCGAGAAGATGGAATACTAACAAAGTTAATATGCAAGGTGTCTACATTA
AGAGCCTTATGTGGACGACATACAGAAAAGCTAATGGCATTTAAAGCAATATACCCAGACATTGTGCGAC
TTCATTTTCCTCCATTATACAAGGAGTTGTTCACTTCAGAATTTGAGCCAGCAATGCAAATTGATGGGTA
AGACCCAGCTTTCTTGTACAAAGTGGTTGATATCGGTAAGCCTATCCCTAACCCTCTCCTCGGTCTCGAT
TCTACGTAGTAATGAACTAGTCCGTAACTTGAAAGTATTTCGATTTCTTGGCTTTATATATCTTGTGGAA
AGGACGACCGGAAAGGCAAATATTAGTTTAT
