>Addgene plasmid #144463 | TFORF2987 | depositor partial sequence | sequence record 285505 | Barcode
CCGGAAAGGCAAATATTAGTTTAT
